Addgene plasmid #80281: pFUPI hT5Cyp-H126Q
Purpose: Expresses human TRIM5 CypA fusion with H126Q mutation in CypA
Depositing lab: Jeremy Luban. Depositing organization: Columbia University. Publication: Potent inhibition of HIV-1 by TRIM5-cyclophilin fusion proteins engineered from human components. Neagu MR, Ziegler P, Pertel T, Strambio-De-Castillia C, Grutter C, Martinetti G, Mazzucchelli L, Grutter M, Manz MG, Luban J. J Clin Invest. 2009 Oct;119(10):3035-47. doi: 10.1172/JCI39354. Epub 2009 Sep 8. PubMed 19741300.
Backbone
  Vector backbone: pFUPI
  Backbone size w/o insert (bp): 10306
  Total vector size (bp): 11781
  Vector type: Mammalian Expression, Lentiviral
  Selectable markers: Puromycin
Growth in bacteria
  Bacterial resistance: Ampicillin, 100 μg/mL
  Growth temperature: 30°C
  Growth strain: NEB Stable
  Copy number: High Copy
Gene/Insert
  Gene/Insert name: TRIM5 CypA fusion (alt names: tripartite motif containing 5; peptidylprolyl isomerase A)
  Species: H. sapiens (human)
  Insert size (bp): 1475
  Mutation: H126Q mutation in CypA
  Entrez Gene: TRIM5 (a.k.a. RNF88, TRIM5alpha); PPIA (a.k.a. CYPA, CYPH, HEL-S-69p)
Terms and licenses: Academic/Nonprofit Terms; Industry Terms: Not Available to Industry
How to cite: pFUPI hT5Cyp-H126Q was a gift from Jeremy Luban (Addgene plasmid # 80281 ; http://n2t.net/addgene:80281 ; RRID:Addgene_80281)
