[The description below was written by a language model from this plasmid's Addgene catalogue record and pLannotate feature annotations shown in this document.]
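Description:
pFUPI hT5Cyp-H126Q is an HIV-1-based lentiviral transfer vector for mammalian expression, built on the pFUPI backbone. It carries an engineered fusion of human TRIM5 and human cyclophilin A (PPIA) with an H126Q substitution in the cyclophilin A portion. In bacteria it is maintained by a high-copy ColE1/pUC-type origin with ampicillin resistance; an f1 origin is also present. The catalogue lists a total size of 11,781 bp, slightly smaller than the 11,874 nt assembled sequence used for annotation.

The viral genome is transcribed from a CMV enhancer/promoter fused to a truncated 5' LTR, an arrangement typical of Tat-independent vector designs. It is followed by the Ψ packaging signal with a gag fragment, the RRE for Rev-dependent nuclear export, and the cPPT/CTS. The internal cassette uses the human ubiquitin C promoter to drive a bicistronic transcript. The puromycin N-acetyltransferase gene comes first, followed by an EMCV IRES and the TRIM5-CypA open reading frame, so puromycin selection of transduced cells is coupled to expression of the fusion. The annotation shows a TRIM5 fragment joined directly to a PPIA coding sequence, consistent with cyclophilin A replacing the C-terminal part of TRIM5. A WPRE downstream enhances transcript expression, and the unit ends in a truncated 3' LTR followed by a bGH polyadenylation signal. Outside the viral region, the backbone contains an SV40/EM7-driven bleomycin/Zeocin resistance cassette.

The associated study concerns TRIM5-cyclophilin fusions engineered from human components to inhibit HIV-1. The record does not state the role of the H126Q variant; a change in the cyclophilin A domain suggests use as a comparison or control for the unmutated fusion.
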