Features (pLannotate 1.2.2; 33 found; start..end, strand, type, name):
     31..83      -  misc_feature   bom (fragment): basis of mobility region from pBR322
    238..617     +  enhancer       CMV enhancer: human cytomegalovirus immediate early enhancer
    618..817     +  promoter       CMV promoter: human cytomegalovirus (CMV) immediate early promoter
    835..1015    +  LTR            5' LTR (truncated): truncated 5' long terminal repeat (LTR) from HIV-1
   1062..1187    +  misc_feature   HIV-1 Ψ: packaging signal of human immunodeficiency virus type 1
   1171..1534    +  CDS            HIV-1 gag (fragment): gag protein from human immunodeficiency virus 1; gag
   1680..1913    +  misc_feature   RRE: The Rev response element (RRE) of HIV-1 allows for Rev-dependent mRNA export from the nucleus to the cytoplasm.
   2290..2390    +  CDS            Rev (fragment): human immunodeficiency virus 1 (HIV-1) Rev protein; rev; enhances nuclear export of unspliced and incompletely spliced viral mRNAs
   2440..2557    +  misc_feature   cPPT/CTS: central polypurine tract and central termination sequence of HIV-1
   2611..3821    +  promoter       UbC promoter: human ubiquitin C promoter
   3860..4459    +  CDS            PuroR: puromycin N-acetyltransferase; pac from Streptomyces alboniger; confers resistance to puromycin
   4468..5041    +  misc_feature   IRES: internal ribosome entry site (IRES) of the encephalomyocarditis virus (EMCV)
   5061..6047    +  CDS            TRIM5 (fragment): TRIM5_HUMAN - Also known as RNF88. Experimental evidence at protein level: Swiss-Prot protein existence level 1. Capsid-specific restriction factor that prevents infection from non-host-adapted retroviruses. Blocks viral replication early in the life cycle, after viral entry but before reverse transcription. In addition to acting as a capsid-specific restriction factor, also acts as a pattern recognition receptor that activates innate immune signaling in response to the retroviral capsid lattice. Binding to the viral capsid triggers its E3 ubiquitin ligase activity, and in concert with the het
   6027..6518    +  CDS            PPIA: PPIA_CHLAE - Also known as CYPA. Experimental evidence at protein level: Swiss-Prot protein existence level 1. Catalyzes the cis-trans isomerization of proline imidic peptide bonds in oligopeptides (By similarity). Exerts a strong chemotactic effect on leukocytes partly through activation of one of its membrane receptors BSG/CD147, initiating a signaling cascade that culminates in MAPK/ERK activation (By similarity). Activates endothelial cells (ECs) in a proinflammatory manner by stimulating activation of NF-kappa-B and ERK, JNK and p38 MAP-kinases and by inducing expression of adhesion molec
   6542..6566    +  misc_feature   MCS (fragment): pBluescript multiple cloning site
   6566..7154    +  misc_feature   WPRE: woodchuck hepatitis virus posttranscriptional regulatory element
   7091..7672    +  CDS            nef (fragment): NEF_HV1H2 - Experimental evidence at protein level: Swiss-Prot protein existence level 1. Extracellular Nef protein targets CD4(+) T-lymphocytes for apoptosis by interacting with CXCR4 surface receptors. From Human immunodeficiency virus type 1 group M subtype B (isolate HXB2) (HIV-1).
   7679..7859    +  LTR            5' LTR (truncated): truncated 5' long terminal repeat (LTR) from HIV-1
   7891..8115    +  polyA_signal   bGH poly(A) signal: bovine growth hormone polyadenylation signal
   8119..8140    +  promoter       SV40 promoter (fragment): SV40 enhancer and early promoter
   8161..8589    +  rep_origin     f1 ori (sequence partly withheld): f1 bacteriophage origin of replication; arrow indicates direction of (+) strand synthesis
   8603..8932    +  promoter       SV40 promoter: SV40 enhancer and early promoter
   8980..9027    +  promoter       EM7 promoter: synthetic bacterial promoter&nbsp
   9046..9420    +  CDS            BleoR: antibiotic-binding protein; Sh ble from Streptoalloteichus hindustanus; confers resistance to bleomycin, phleomycin, and Zeocin™
   9430..9555    +  CDS            ble (fragment): BLE_KLEPN - Experimental evidence at protein level: Swiss-Prot protein existence level 1. Binding protein with a strong affinity to the bleomycin family of antibiotics. Binds to CL990; an antimitotic-antibiotic compound. From Klebsiella pneumoniae.
   9550..9671    +  polyA_signal   SV40 poly(A) signal: SV40 polyadenylation signal
   9742..9764    -  protein_bind   lac operator (fragment): The lac repressor binds to the lac operator to inhibit transcription in E. coli. This inhibition can be relieved by adding lactose or isopropyl-β-D-thiogalactopyranoside (IPTG). lac repressor encoded by lacI
   9768..9798    -  promoter       lac promoter: promoter for the E. coli lac operon
   9813..9834    -  protein_bind   CAP binding site: CAP binding activates transcription in the presence of cAMP. E. coli catabolite activator protein
   9847..9939    -  CDS            lacI (fragment): lac repressor; lacI; The lac repressor binds to the lac operator to inhibit transcription in E. coli. This inhibition can be relieved by adding lactose or isopropyl-β-D-thiogalactopyranoside (IPTG).
  10122..10710   -  rep_origin     ori: high-copy-number ColE1/pMB1/pBR322/pUC origin of replication
  10881..11741   -  CDS            AmpR: β-lactamase; bla; confers resistance to ampicillin, carbenicillin, and related antibiotics
  11742..11846   -  promoter       AmpR promoter: bla
>Addgene plasmid #80281 | pFUPI hT5Cyp-H126Q | addgene full sequence | sequence record 158497 | Addgene assembled full plasmid sequence
GTCGACGGATCGGGAGATCTCCCGATCCCCTATGGTGCACTCTCAGTACAATCTGCTCTGATGCCGCATA
GTTAAGCCAGTATCTGCTCCCTGCTTGTGTGTTGGAGGTCGCTGAGTAGTGCGCGAGCAAAATTTAAGCT
ACAACAAGGCAAGGCTTGACCGACAATTGCATGAAGAATCTGCTTAGGGTTAGGCGTTTTGCGCTGCTTC
GCGATGTACGGGCCAGATATACGCGTTGACATTGATTATTGACTAGTTATTAATAGTAATCAATTACGGG
GTCATTAGTTCATAGCCCATATATGGAGTTCCGCGTTACATAACTTACGGTAAATGGCCCGCCTGGCTGA
CCGCCCAACGACCCCCGCCCATTGACGTCAATAATGACGTATGTTCCCATAGTAACGCCAATAGGGACTT
TCCATTGACGTCAATGGGTGGAGTATTTACGGTAAACTGCCCACTTGGCAGTACATCAAGTGTATCATAT
GCCAAGTACGCCCCCTATTGACGTCAATGACGGTAAATGGCCCGCCTGGCATTATGCCCAGTACATGACC
TTATGGGACTTTCCTACTTGGCAGTACATCTACGTATTAGTCATCGCTATTACCATGGTGATGCGGTTTT
GGCAGTACATCAATGGGCGTGGATAGCGGTTTGACTCACGGGGATTTCCAAGTCTCCACCCCATTGACGT
CAATGGGAGTTTGTTTTGGCACCAAAATCAACGGGACTTTCCAAAATGTCGTAACAACTCCGCCCCATTG
ACGCAAATGGGCGGTAGGCGTGTACGGTGGGAGGTCTATATAAGCAGCGCGTTTTGCCTGTACTGGGTCT
CTCTGGTTAGACCAGATCTGAGCCTGGGAGCTCTCTGGCTAACTAGGGAACCCACTGCTTAAGCCTCAAT
AAAGCTTGCCTTGAGTGCTTCAAGTAGTGTGTGCCCGTCTGTTGTGTGACTCTGGTAACTAGAGATCCCT
CAGACCCTTTTAGTCAGTGTGGAAAATCTCTAGCAGTGGCGCCCGAACAGGGACTTGAAAGCGAAAGGGA
AACCAGAGGAGCTCTCTCGACGCAGGACTCGGCTTGCTGAAGCGCGCACGGCAAGAGGCGAGGGGCGGCG
ACTGGTGAGTACGCCAAAAATTTTGACTAGCGGAGGCTAGAAGGAGAGAGATGGGTGCGAGAGCGTCAGT
ATTAAGCGGGGGAGAATTAGATCGCGATGGGAAAAAATTCGGTTAAGGCCAGGGGGAAAGAAAAAATATA
AATTAAAACATATAGTATGGGCAAGCAGGGAGCTAGAACGATTCGCAGTTAATCCTGGCCTGTTAGAAAC
ATCAGAAGGCTGTAGACAAATACTGGGACAGCTACAACCATCCCTTCAGACAGGATCAGAAGAACTTAGA
TCATTATATAATACAGTAGCAACCCTCTATTGTGTGCATCAAAGGATAGAGATAAAAGACACCAAGGAAG
CTTTAGACAAGATAGAGGAAGAGCAAAACAAAAGTAAGACCACCGCACAGCAAGCGGCCGCTGATCTTCA
GACCTGGAGGAGGAGATATGAGGGACAATTGGAGAAGTGAATTATATAAATATAAAGTAGTAAAAATTGA
ACCATTAGGAGTAGCACCCACCAAGGCAAAGAGAAGAGTGGTGCAGAGAGAAAAAAGAGCAGTGGGAATA
GGAGCTTTGTTCCTTGGGTTCTTGGGAGCAGCAGGAAGCACTATGGGCGCAGCGTCAATGACGCTGACGG
TACAGGCCAGACAATTATTGTCTGGTATAGTGCAGCAGCAGAACAATTTGCTGAGGGCTATTGAGGCGCA
ACAGCATCTGTTGCAACTCACAGTCTGGGGCATCAAGCAGCTCCAGGCAAGAATCCTGGCTGTGGAAAGA
TACCTAAAGGATCAACAGCTCCTGGGGATTTGGGGTTGCTCTGGAAAACTCATTTGCACCACTGCTGTGC
CTTGGAATGCTAGTTGGAGTAATAAATCTCTGGAACAGATTTGGAATCACACGACCTGGATGGAGTGGGA
CAGAGAAATTAACAATTACACAAGCTTAATACACTCCTTAATTGAAGAATCGCAAAACCAGCAAGAAAAG
AATGAACAAGAATTATTGGAATTAGATAAATGGGCAAGTTTGTGGAATTGGTTTAACATAACAAATTGGC
TGTGGTATATAAAATTATTCATAATGATAGTAGGAGGCTTGGTAGGTTTAAGAATAGTTTTTGCTGTACT
TTCTATAGTGAATAGAGTTAGGCAGGGATATTCACCATTATCGTTTCAGACCCACCTCCCAACCCCGAGG
GGACCCGACAGGCCCGAAGGAATAGAAGAAGAAGGTGGAGAGAGAGACAGAGACAGATCCATTCGATTAG
TGAACGGATCGGCACTGCGTGCGCCAATTCTGCAGACAAATGGCAGTATTCATCCACAATTTTAAAAGAA
AAGGGGGGATTGGGGGGTACAGTGCAGGGGAAAGAATAGTAGACATAATAGCAACAGACATACAAACTAA
AGAATTACAAAAACAAATTACAAAAATTCAAAATTTTCGGGTTTATTACAGGGACAGCAGAGATCCAGTT
TGGTTAATTAAGGGTGCAGCGGCCTCCGCGCCGGGTTTTGGCGCCTCCCGCGGGCGCCCCCCTCCTCACG
GCGAGCGCTGCCACGTCAGACGAAGGGCGCAGGAGCGTTCCTGATCCTTCCGCCCGGACGCTCAGGACAG
CGGCCCGCTGCTCATAAGACTCGGCCTTAGAACCCCAGTATCAGCAGAAGGACATTTTAGGACGGGACTT
GGGTGACTCTAGGGCACTGGTTTTCTTTCCAGAGAGCGGAACAGGCGAGGAAAAGTAGTCCCTTCTCGGC
GATTCTGCGGAGGGATCTCCGTGGGGCGGTGAACGCCGATGATTATATAAGGACGCGCCGGGTGTGGCAC
AGCTAGTTCCGTCGCAGCCGGGATTTGGGTCGCGGTTCTTGTTTGTGGATCGCTGTGATCGTCACTTGGT
GAGTTGCGGGCTGCTGGGCTGGCCGGGGCTTTCGTGGCCGCCGGGCCGCTCGGTGGGACGGAAGCGTGTG
GAGAGACCGCCAAGGGCTGTAGTCTGGGTCCGCGAGCAAGGTTGCCCTGAACTGGGGGTTGGGGGGAGCG
CACAAAATGGCGGCTGTTCCCGAGTCTTGAATGGAAGACGCTTGTAAGGCGGGCTGTGAGGTCGTTGAAA
CAAGGTGGGGGGCATGGTGGGCGGCAAGAACCCAAGGTCTTGAGGCCTTCGCTAATGCGGGAAAGCTCTT
ATTCGGGTGAGATGGGCTGGGGCACCATCTGGGGACCCTGACGTGAAGTTTGTCACTGACTGGAGAACTC
GGGTTTGTCGTCTGGTTGCGGGGGCGGCAGTTATGCGGTGCCGTTGGGCAGTGCACCCGTACCTTTGGGA
GCGCGCGCCTCGTCGTGTCGTGACGTCACCCGTTCTGTTGGCTTATAATGCAGGGTGGGGCCACCTGCCG
GTAGGTGTGCGGTAGGCTTTTCTCCGTCGCAGGACGCAGGGTTCGGGCCTAGGGTAGGCTCTCCTGAATC
GACAGGCGCCGGACCTCTGGTGAGGGGAGGGATAAGTGAGGCGTCAGTTTCTTTGGTCGGTTTTATGTAC
CTATCTTCTTAAGTAGCTGAAGCTCCGGTTTTGAACTATGCGCTCGGGGTTGGCGAGTGTGTTTTGTGAA
GTTTTTTAGGCACCTTTTGAAATGTAATCATTTGGGTCAATATGTAATTTTCAGTGTTAGACTAGTAAAT
TGTCCGCTAAATTCTGGCCGTTTTTGGCTTTTTTGTTAGACGAAGCTTGGGCTGCAGGTCGACTCTAGCT
AGAGCCACCATGACCGAGTACAAGCCCACGGTGCGCCTCGCCACCCGCGACGACGTCCCCAGGGCCGTAC
GCACCCTCGCCGCCGCGTTCGCCGACTACCCCGCCACGCGCCACACCGTCGATCCGGACCGCCACATCGA
GCGGGTCACCGAGCTGCAAGAACTCTTCCTCACGCGCGTCGGGCTCGACATCGGCAAGGTGTGGGTCGCG
GACGACGGCGCCGCGGTGGCGGTCTGGACCACGCCGGAGAGCGTCGAAGCGGGGGCGGTGTTCGCCGAGA
TCGGCCCGCGCATGGCCGAGTTGAGCGGTTCCCGGCTGGCCGCGCAGCAACAGATGGAAGGCCTCCTGGC
GCCGCACCGGCCCAAGGAGCCCGCGTGGTTCCTGGCCACCGTCGGCGTCTCGCCCGACCACCAGGGCAAG
GGTCTGGGCAGCGCCGTCGTGCTCCCCGGAGTGGAGGCGGCCGAGCGCGCCGGGGTGCCCGCCTTCCTGG
AGACCTCCGCGCCCCGCAACCTCCCCTTCTACGAGCGGCTCGGCTTCACCGTCACCGCCGACGTCGAGGT
GCCCGAAGGACCGCGCACCTGGTGCATGACCCGCAAGCCCGGTGCCTGAGAATTCCGCCCCTCTCCCTCC
CCCCCCCCTAACGTTACTGGCCGAAGCCGCTTGGAATAAGGCCGGTGTGCGTTTGTCTATATGTTATTTT
CCACCATATTGCCGTCTTTTGGCAATGTGAGGGCCCGGAAACCTGGTCCTGTCTTCTTGACGAGCATTCC
TAGGGGTCTTTCCCCTCTCGCCAAAGGAATGCAAGGTCTGTTGAATGTCGTGAAGGAAGCAGTTCCTCTG
GAAGCTTCTTGAAGACAAACAACGTCTGTAGCGACCCTTTGCAGGCAGCGGAACCCCCCACCTGGCGACA
GGTGCCTCTGCGGCCAAAAGCCACGTGTATAAGATACACCTGCAAAGGCGGCACAACCCCAGTGCCACGT
TGTGAGTTGGATAGTTGTGGAAAGAGTCAAATGGCTCTCCTCAAGCGTATTCAACAAGGGGCTGAAGGAT
GCCCAGAAGGTACCCCATTGTATGGGATCTGATCTGGGGCCTCGGTGCACATGCTTTACATGTGTTTAGT
CGAGGTTAAAAAAACGTCTAGGCCCCCCGAACCACGGGGACGTGGTTTTCCTTTGAAAAACACGATGATA
ACCGGTGGTCTAGAGCCACCATGGCTTCTGGAATCCTGGTTAATGTAAAGGAGGAGGTGACCTGCCCCAT
CTGCCTGGAACTCCTGACACAACCCCTGAGCCTGGACTGCGGCCACAGCTTCTGCCAAGCATGCCTCACT
GCAAACCACAAGAAGTCCATGCTAGACAAAGGAGAGAGTAGCTGCCCTGTGTGCCGGATCAGTTACCAGC
CTGAGAACATACGGCCTAATCGGCATGTAGCCAACATAGTGGAGAAGCTCAGGGAGGTCAAGTTGAGCCC
AGAGGGGCAGAAAGTTGATCATTGTGCACGCCATGGAGAGAAACTTCTACTCTTCTGTCAGGAGGACGGG
AAGGTCATTTGCTGGCTTTGTGAGCGGTCTCAGGAGCACCGTGGTCACCACACGTTCCTCACAGAGGAGG
TTGCCCGGGAGTACCAAGTGAAGCTCCAGGCAGCTCTGGAGATGCTGAGGCAGAAGCAGCAGGAAGCTGA
AGAGTTAGAAGCTGACATCAGAGAAGAGAAAGCTTCCTGGAAGACTCAAATACAGTATGACAAAACCAAC
GTCTTGGCAGATTTTGAGCAACTGAGAGACATCCTGGACTGGGAGGAGAGCAATGAGCTGCAAAACCTGG
AGAAGGAGGAGGAAGACATTCTGAAAAGCCTTACGAACTCTGAAACTGAGATGGTGCAGCAGACCCAGTC
CCTGAGAGAGCTCATCTCAGATCTGGAGCATCGGCTGCAGGGGTCAGTGATGGAGCTGCTTCAGGGTGTG
GATGGCGTCATAAAAAGGACGGAGAACGTGACCTTGAAGAAGCCAGAAACTTTTCCAAAAAATCAAAGGA
GAGTGTTTCGAGCTCCTGATCTGAAAGGAATGCTAGAAGTGTTTAGAGAGCTGACAGATGTCCGACGCTA
CTGGGTTGATGTGACAGTGGCTCCAAACAACATTTCATGTGCTGTCATTTCTGAAGATAAGAGACAAGTG
AGCTCTGTCAACCCCACCGTGTTCTTCGACATTGCCGTCGACGGCGAGCCCTTGGGCCGCGTCTCCTTTG
AGCTGTTTGCAGACAAGGTCCCAAAGACAGCAGAAAATTTTCGTGCTCTGAGCACTGGAGAGAAAGGATT
TGGTTATAAGGGTTCCTGCTTTCACAGAATTATTCCAGGGTTTATGTGTCAGGGTGGTGACTTCACACGC
CATAATGGCACTGGTGGCAAGTCCATCTATGGGGAGAAATTTGAAGATGAGAACTTCATCCTAAAGCATA
CGGGTCCTGGCATCTTGTCCATGGCAAATGCTGGACCCAACACAAATGGTTCCCAGTTTTTCATCTGCAC
TGCCAAGACTGAGTGGTTGGATGGCAAGCAAGTGGTGTTTGGCAAAGTGAAAGAAGGCATGAATATTGTG
GAGGCCATGGAGCGCTTTGGGTCCAGGAATGGCAAGACCAGCAAGAAGATCACCATTGCTGACTGTGGAC
AACTCGAATAAGGATCCGTTAACGGCGCGCCGAATTCGATATCAAGCTTATCGATAATCAACCTCTGGAT
TACAAAATTTGTGAAAGATTGACTGGTATTCTTAACTATGTTGCTCCTTTTACGCTATGTGGATACGCTG
CTTTAATGCCTTTGTATCATGCTATTGCTTCCCGTATGGCTTTCATTTTCTCCTCCTTGTATAAATCCTG
GTTGCTGTCTCTTTATGAGGAGTTGTGGCCCGTTGTCAGGCAACGTGGCGTGGTGTGCACTGTGTTTGCT
GACGCAACCCCCACTGGTTGGGGCATTGCCACCACCTGTCAGCTCCTTTCCGGGACTTTCGCTTTCCCCC
TCCCTATTGCCACGGCGGAACTCATCGCCGCCTGCCTTGCCCGCTGCTGGACAGGGGCTCGGCTGTTGGG
CACTGACAATTCCGTGGTGTTGTCGGGGAAATCATCGTCCTTTCCTTGGCTGCTCGCCTGTGTTGCCACC
TGGATTCTGCGCGGGACGTCCTTCTGCTACGTCCCTTCGGCCCTCAATCCAGCGGACCTTCCTTCCCGCG
GCCTGCTGCCGGCTCTGCGGCCTCTTCCGCGTCTTCGCCTTCGCCCTCAGACGAGTCGGATCTCCCTTTG
GGCCGCCTCCCCGCATCGATACCGTCGACCTCGAGACCTAGAAAAACATGGAGCAATCACAAGTAGCAAT
ACAGCAGCTACCAATGCTGATTGTGCCTGGCTAGAAGCACAAGAGGAGGAGGAGGTGGGTTTTCCAGTCA
CACCTCAGGTACCTTTAAGACCAATGACTTACAAGGCAGCTGTAGATCTTAGCCACTTTTTAAAAGAAAA
GGGGGGACTGGAAGGGCTAATTCACTCCCAACGAAGACAAGATATCCTTGATCTGTGGATCTACCACACA
CAAGGCTACTTCCCTGATTGGCAGAACTACACACCAGGGCCAGGGATCAGATATCCACTGACCTTTGGAT
GGTGCTACAAGCTAGTACCAGTTGAGCAAGAGAAGGTAGAAGAAGCCAATGAAGGAGAGAACACCCGCTT
GTTACACCCTGTGAGCCTGCATGGGATGGATGACCCGGAGAGAGAAGTATTAGAGTGGAGGTTTGACAGC
CGCCTAGCATTTCATCACATGGCCCGAGAGCTGCATCCGGACTGTACTGGGTCTCTCTGGTTAGACCAGA
TCTGAGCCTGGGAGCTCTCTGGCTAACTAGGGAACCCACTGCTTAAGCCTCAATAAAGCTTGCCTTGAGT
GCTTCAAGTAGTGTGTGCCCGTCTGTTGTGTGACTCTGGTAACTAGAGATCCCTCAGACCCTTTTAGTCA
GTGTGGAAAATCTCTAGCAGGGCCCGTTTAAACCCGCTGATCAGCCTCGACTGTGCCTTCTAGTTGCCAG
CCATCTGTTGTTTGCCCCTCCCCCGTGCCTTCCTTGACCCTGGAAGGTGCCACTCCCACTGTCCTTTCCT
AATAAAATGAGGAAATTGCATCGCATTGTCTGAGTAGGTGTCATTCTATTCTGGGGGGTGGGGTGGGGCA
GGACAGCAAGGGGGAGGATTGGGAAGACAATAGCAGGCATGCTGGGGATGCGGTGGGCTCTATGGCTTCT
GAGGCGGAAAGAACCAGCTGGGGCTCTAGGGGGTATCCCC
[124 nt withheld, positions 8161-8284]
C
[91 nt withheld, positions 8286-8376]
A
[49 nt withheld, positions 8378-8426]
CCTTTGACGTTGGAGTCCACGTTCTTT
[37 nt withheld, positions 8454-8490]
ACCCTATCTCGGTCTATTCTTTTGATTTATAAGGGATTTTGCCGATTTCGGCCTATTGGTTAAAAAATGA
GCTGATTTAACAAAAATTTAACGCGAATTAATTCTGTGGAATGTGTGTCAGTTAGGGTGTGGAAAGTCCC
CAGGCTCCCCAGCAGGCAGAAGTATGCAAAGCATGCATCTCAATTAGTCAGCAACCAGGTGTGGAAAGTC
CCCAGGCTCCCCAGCAGGCAGAAGTATGCAAAGCATGCATCTCAATTAGTCAGCAACCATAGTCCCGCCC
CTAACTCCGCCCATCCCGCCCCTAACTCCGCCCAGTTCCGCCCATTCTCCGCCCCATGGCTGACTAATTT
TTTTTATTTATGCAGAGGCCGAGGCCGCCTCTGCCTCTGAGCTATTCCAGAAGTAGTGAGGAGGCTTTTT
TGGAGGCCTAGGCTTTTGCAAAAAGCTCCCGGGAGCTTGTATATCCATTTTCGGATCTGATCAGCACGTG
TTGACAATTAATCATCGGCATAGTATATCGGCATAGTATAATACGACAAGGTGAGGAACTAAACCATGGC
CAAGTTGACCAGTGCCGTTCCGGTGCTCACCGCGCGCGACGTCGCCGGAGCGGTCGAGTTCTGGACCGAC
CGGCTCGGGTTCTCCCGGGACTTCGTGGAGGACGACTTCGCCGGTGTGGTCCGGGACGACGTGACCCTGT
TCATCAGCGCGGTCCAGGACCAGGTGGTGCCGGACAACACCCTGGCCTGGGTGTGGGTGCGCGGCCTGGA
CGAGCTGTACGCCGAGTGGTCGGAGGTCGTGTCCACGAACTTCCGGGACGCCTCCGGGCCGGCCATGACC
GAGATCGGCGAGCAGCCGTGGGGGCGGGAGTTCGCCCTGCGCGACCCGGCCGGCAACTGCGTGCACTTCG
TGGCCGAGGAGCAGGACTGACACGTGCTACGAGATTTCGATTCCACCGCCGCCTTCTATGAAAGGTTGGG
CTTCGGAATCGTTTTCCGGGACGCCGGCTGGATGATCCTCCAGCGCGGGGATCTCATGCTGGAGTTCTTC
GCCCACCCCAACTTGTTTATTGCAGCTTATAATGGTTACAAATAAAGCAATAGCATCACAAATTTCACAA
ATAAAGCATTTTTTTCACTGCATTCTAGTTGTGGTTTGTCCAAACTCATCAATGTATCTTATCATGTCTG
TATACCGTCGACCTCTAGCTAGAGCTTGGCGTAATCATGGTCATAGCTGTTTCCTGTGTGAAATTGTTAT
CCGCTCACAATTCCACACAACATACGAGCCGGAAGCATAAAGTGTAAAGCCTGGGGTGCCTAATGAGTGA
GCTAACTCACATTAATTGCGTTGCGCTCACTGCCCGCTTTCCAGTCGGGAAACCTGTCGTGCCAGCTGCA
TTAATGAATCGGCCAACGCGCGGGGAGAGGCGGTTTGCGTATTGGGCGCTCTTCCGCTTCCTCGCTCACT
GACTCGCTGCGCTCGGTCGTTCGGCTGCGGCGAGCGGTATCAGCTCACTCAAAGGCGGTAATACGGTTAT
CCACAGAATCAGGGGATAACGCAGGAAAGAACATGTGAGCAAAAGGCCAGCAAAAGGCCAGGAACCGTAA
AAAGGCCGCGTTGCTGGCGTTTTTCCATAGGCTCCGCCCCCCTGACGAGCATCACAAAAATCGACGCTCA
AGTCAGAGGTGGCGAAACCCGACAGGACTATAAAGATACCAGGCGTTTCCCCCTGGAAGCTCCCTCGTGC
GCTCTCCTGTTCCGACCCTGCCGCTTACCGGATACCTGTCCGCCTTTCTCCCTTCGGGAAGCGTGGCGCT
TTCTCATAGCTCACGCTGTAGGTATCTCAGTTCGGTGTAGGTCGTTCGCTCCAAGCTGGGCTGTGTGCAC
GAACCCCCCGTTCAGCCCGACCGCTGCGCCTTATCCGGTAACTATCGTCTTGAGTCCAACCCGGTAAGAC
ACGACTTATCGCCACTGGCAGCAGCCACTGGTAACAGGATTAGCAGAGCGAGGTATGTAGGCGGTGCTAC
AGAGTTCTTGAAGTGGTGGCCTAACTACGGCTACACTAGAAGAACAGTATTTGGTATCTGCGCTCTGCTG
AAGCCAGTTACCTTCGGAAAAAGAGTTGGTAGCTCTTGATCCGGCAAACAAACCACCGCTGGTAGCGGTG
GTTTTTTTGTTTGCAAGCAGCAGATTACGCGCAGAAAAAAAGGATCTCAAGAAGATCCTTTGATCTTTTC
TACGGGGTCTGACGCTCAGTGGAACGAAAACTCACGTTAAGGGATTTTGGTCATGAGATTATCAAAAAGG
ATCTTCACCTAGATCCTTTTAAATTAAAAATGAAGTTTTAAATCAATCTAAAGTATATATGAGTAAACTT
GGTCTGACAGTTACCAATGCTTAATCAGTGAGGCACCTATCTCAGCGATCTGTCTATTTCGTTCATCCAT
AGTTGCCTGACTCCCCGTCGTGTAGATAACTACGATACGGGAGGGCTTACCATCTGGCCCCAGTGCTGCA
ATGATACCGCGAGACCCACGCTCACCGGCTCCAGATTTATCAGCAATAAACCAGCCAGCCGGAAGGGCCG
AGCGCAGAAGTGGTCCTGCAACTTTATCCGCCTCCATCCAGTCTATTAATTGTTGCCGGGAAGCTAGAGT
AAGTAGTTCGCCAGTTAATAGTTTGCGCAACGTTGTTGCCATTGCTACAGGCATCGTGGTGTCACGCTCG
TCGTTTGGTATGGCTTCATTCAGCTCCGGTTCCCAACGATCAAGGCGAGTTACATGATCCCCCATGTTGT
GCAAAAAAGCGGTTAGCTCCTTCGGTCCTCCGATCGTTGTCAGAAGTAAGTTGGCCGCAGTGTTATCACT
CATGGTTATGGCAGCACTGCATAATTCTCTTACTGTCATGCCATCCGTAAGATGCTTTTCTGTGACTGGT
GAGTACTCAACCAAGTCATTCTGAGAATAGTGTATGCGGCGACCGAGTTGCTCTTGCCCGGCGTCAATAC
GGGATAATACCGCGCCACATAGCAGAACTTTAAAAGTGCTCATCATTGGAAAACGTTCTTCGGGGCGAAA
ACTCTCAAGGATCTTACCGCTGTTGAGATCCAGTTCGATGTAACCCACTCGTGCACCCAACTGATCTTCA
GCATCTTTTACTTTCACCAGCGTTTCTGGGTGAGCAAAAACAGGAAGGCAAAATGCCGCAAAAAAGGGAA
TAAGGGCGACACGGAAATGTTGAATACTCATACTCTTCCTTTTTCAATATTATTGAAGCATTTATCAGGG
TTATTGTCTCATGAGCGGATACATATTTGAATGTATTTAGAAAAATAAACAAATAGGGGTTCCGCGCACA
TTTCCCCGAAAAGTGCCACCTGAC
