>Addgene plasmid #80281 | pFUPI hT5Cyp-H126Q | addgene partial sequence | sequence record 153803 | hUBCpro-F 5'-TGAAGCTCCGGTTTTGAACT-3'
GCGAGTGTGTTTTGTGAAGTTTTTTAGGCACCTTTTGAAATGTAATCATTTGGGTCAATATGTAATTTTC
AGTGTTAGACTAGTAAATTGTCCGCTAAATTCTGGCCGTTTTTGGCTTTTTTGTTAGACGAAGCTTGGGC
TGCAGGTCGACTCTAGCTAGAGCCACCATGACCGAGTACAAGCCCACGGTGCGCCTCGCCACCCGCGACG
ACGTCCCCAGGGCCGTACGCACCCTCGCCGCCGCGTTCGCCGACTACCCCGCCACGCGCCACACCGTCGA
TCCGGACCGCCACATCGAGCGGGTCACCGAGCTGCAAGAACTCTTCCTCACGCGCGTCGGGCTCGACATC
GGCAAGGTGTGGGTCGCGGACGACGGCGCCGCGGTGGCGGTCTGGACCACGCCGGAGAGCGTCGAAGCGG
GGGCGGTGTTCGCCGAGATCGGCCCGCGCATGGCCGAGTTGAGCGGTTCCCGGCTGGCCGCGCAGCAACA
GATGGAAGGCCTCCTGGCGCCGCACCGGCCCAAGGAGCCCGCGTGGTTCCTGGCCACCGTCGGCGTCTCG
CCCGACCACCAGGGCAAGGGTCTGGGCAGCGCCGTCGTGCTCCCCGGAGTGGAGGCGGCCGAGCGCGCCG
GGGTGCCCGCCTTCCTGGAGACCTCCGCGCCCCGCAACCTCCCCTTCTACGAGCGGCTCGGCTTCACCGT
CACCGCCGACGTCGAGGTGCCCGAAGGACCGCGCACCTGGTGCATGACCCGCAAGCCCGGTGCCTGAGAA
TTCCGCCCCTCTCCCTCCCCCCCCCCTAACGTTACTGGCCGAAGCCGCTTGGAATAAGGCCGGTGTGCGT
TTGTCTATATGTTATTTTCCACCATATTGCCGTCTTTTGGCAATGTGAGGGCCCGGAAACCTGGTCCTGT
CTTCTTGACGAGCATTCCTAGGG
