>Addgene plasmid #80281 | pFUPI hT5Cyp-H126Q | addgene partial sequence | sequence record 153808 | IRES-F 5'-TGGCTCTCCTCAAGCGTATT-3'
AAGGATGCCCAGAAGGTACCCCATTGTATGGGATCTGATCTGGGGCCTCGGTGCACATGCTTTACATGTG
TTTAGTCGAGGTTAAAAAAACGTCTAGGCCCCCCGAACCACGGGGACGTGGTTTTCCTTTGAAAAACACG
ATGATAACCGGTGGTCTAGAGCCACCATGGCTTCTGGAATCCTGGTTAATGTAAAGGAGGAGGTGACCTG
CCCCATCTGCCTGGAACTCCTGACACAACCCCTGAGCCTGGACTGCGGCCACAGCTTCTGCCAAGCATGC
CTCACTGCAAACCACAAGAAGTCCATGCTAGACAAAGGAGAGAGTAGCTGCCCTGTGTGCCGGATCAGTT
ACCAGCCTGAGAACATACGGCCTAATCGGCATGTAGCCAACATAGTGGAGAAGCTCAGGGAGGTCAAGTT
GAGCCCAGAGGGGCAGAAAGTTGATCATTGTGCACGCCATGGAGAGAAACTTCTACTCTTCTGTCAGGAG
GACGGGAAGGTCATTTGCTGGCTTTGTGAGCGGTCTCAGGAGCACCGTGGTCACCACACGTTCCTCACAG
AGGAGGTTGCCCGGGAGTACCAAGTGAAGCTCCAGGCAGCTCTGGAGATGCTGAGGCAGAAGCAGCAGGA
AGCTGAAGAGTTAGAAGCTGACATCAGAGAAGAGAAAGCTTCCTGGAAGACTCAAATACAGTATGACAAA
ACCAACGTCTTGGCAGATTTTGAGCAACTGAGAGACATCCTGGACTGGGAGGAGAGCAATGAGCTGCAAA
ACCTGGAGAAGGAGGAGGAAGACATTCTGAAAAGCCTTACGAACTCTGAAACTGAGATGGTGCAGCAGAC
CCAGTCCCTGAGAGAGCTCATCTCAGATCTGGAGCATCGGCTGCAGGGGTCAGTGATGGAGCTGCTTCAG
GGTGTGGATGGCGTCATAAAA
