>Addgene plasmid #80281 | pFUPI hT5Cyp-H126Q | addgene partial sequence | sequence record 158491 | hTRIM5-F1 5'-AGCAATGAGCTGCAAAACCTG-3'
ACATTCTGAAAAGCCTTACGAACTCTGAAACTGAGATGGTGCAGCAGACCCAGTCCCTGAGAGAGCTCAT
CTCAGATCTGGAGCATCGGCTGCAGGGGTCAGTGATGGAGCTGCTTCAGGGTGTGGATGGCGTCATAAAA
AGGACGGAGAACGTGACCTTGAAGAAGCCAGAAACTTTTCCAAAAAATCAAAGGAGAGTGTTTCGAGCTC
CTGATCTGAAAGGAATGCTAGAAGTGTTTAGAGAGCTGACAGATGTCCGACGCTACTGGGTTGATGTGAC
AGTGGCTCCAAACAACATTTCATGTGCTGTCATTTCTGAAGATAAGAGACAAGTGAGCTCTGTCAACCCC
ACCGTGTTCTTCGACATTGCCGTCGACGGCGAGCCCTTGGGCCGCGTCTCCTTTGAGCTGTTTGCAGACA
AGGTCCCAAAGACAGCAGAAAATTTTCGTGCTCTGAGCACTGGAGAGAAAGGATTTGGTTATAAGGGTTC
CTGCTTTCACAGAATTATTCCAGGGTTTATGTGTCAGGGTGGTGACTTCACACGCCATAATGGCACTGGT
GGCAAGTCCATCTATGGGGAGAAATTTGAAGATGAGAACTTCATCCTAAAGCATACGGGTCCTGGCATCT
TGTCCATGGCAAATGCTGGACCCAACACAAATGGTTCCCAGTTTTTCATCTGCACTGCCAAGACTGAGTG
GTTGGATGGCAAGCAAGTGGTGTTTGGCAAAGTGAAAGAAGGCATGAATATTGTGGAGGCCATGGAGCGC
TTTGGGTCCAGGAATGGCAAGACCAGCAAGAAGATCACCATTGCTGACTGTGGACAACTCGAATAAGGAT
CCGTTAACGGCGCGCCGAATTCGATATCAAGCTTATCGATAATCAACCTCTGGATTACAAAATTTGTGAA
AGATTGACTGGTATTCTTAACTATGTTGCTCCTTTTACGCTATGTGGATACGCTGCTTTAATGCCTTTGT
ATCATGCTATTGCTTCCCGTATGGCTTT
